Addgene plasmid #218794: pAAV-CMV-CBA-hGBA1-HA-hGHpA
Purpose: AAV reporter genome plasmid
Depositing lab: Ben Deverman. Depositing organization: Broad Institute. Publication: An AAV capsid reprogrammed to bind human transferrin receptor mediates brain-wide gene delivery. Huang Q, Chan KY, Wu J, Botticello-Romero NR, Zheng Q, Lou S, Keyes C, Svanbergsson A, Johnston J, Mills A, Lin CY, Brauer PP, Clouse G, Pacouret S, Harvey JW, Beddow T, Hurley JK, Tobey IG, Powell M, Chen AT, Barry AJ, Eid FE, Chan YA, Deverman BE. Science. 2024 Jun 14;384(6701):1220-1227. doi: 10.1126/science.adm8386. Epub 2024 May 16. PubMed 38753766.
Backbone
  Vector backbone: AAV Genome
  Vector type: AAV
Growth in bacteria
  Bacterial resistance: Ampicillin, 100 μg/mL
  Growth temperature: 37°C
  Growth strain: NEB Stable
  Copy number: High Copy
Gene/Insert
  Gene/Insert name: CMV-CBA-hGBA1-HA-hGHpA
  Species: Synthetic
  Cloning method: Gene Synthesis
Terms and licenses: Academic/Nonprofit Terms; Industry Terms: Not Available to Industry
Depositor comments: Note on the use of the BI-hTFR1 capsids: BI-hTFR1 and the other capsids described in this study bind specifically to the human Transferrin receptor and do not detectably bind the Transferrin receptor (TfR1) from other species. Therefore, users of these plasmids are advised to use the capsids with a suitable humanized TFRC KI mouse model or in cells expressing human TfR1. No enhanced tropism should be expected in any other species, including macaques or other species of nonhuman primates. Please see the accompanying article or contact Dr. Deverman for more information regarding the use of these capsids. Please visit https://doi.org/10.1101/2023.12.20.572615 for bioRxiv preprint.
How to cite: pAAV-CMV-CBA-hGBA1-HA-hGHpA was a gift from Ben Deverman (Addgene plasmid # 218794 ; http://n2t.net/addgene:218794 ; RRID:Addgene_218794)
