[The description below was written by a language model from this plasmid's Addgene catalogue record and pLannotate feature annotations shown in this document.]
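Description:
pAAV-CMV-CBA-hGBA1-HA-hGHpA is an AAV genome (transfer) plasmid that carries a synthetic expression cassette for human glucosylceramidase (GBA1) between AAV2 inverted terminal repeats. In bacteria it replicates from a high-copy ColE1/pUC-type origin and is selected with ampicillin through the β-lactamase gene and its native promoter. The backbone also contains an f1 phage origin and small remnants of pBR322 bom and rop sequences. One ITR is annotated as complete, while the other is detected only as two short fragments. This could reflect a truncated or rearranged repeat or simply the difficulty of annotating and sequencing these structured elements, and the record does not say which.

Within the ITRs, a human CMV immediate-early enhancer is fused to the chicken β-actin promoter, a hybrid arrangement that gives strong, broadly active expression in mammalian cells. This drives the GBA1 open reading frame, which encodes the lysosomal enzyme that hydrolyses glucosylceramide to ceramide and glucose. The construct name indicates an HA epitope tag on the protein for distinguishing it from endogenous enzyme. The tag is not separately annotated, although a short gap lies between the end of the GBA match and the human growth hormone polyadenylation signal that terminates the transcript.

Two sequence records are provided, a depositor sequence and a slightly longer repository sequencing result. They show the same parts in the same order but in opposite orientation, and in the sequencing result the β-actin promoter is annotated as three fragments, one noted as carrying a small deletion. The catalogue describes the plasmid as an AAV reporter genome. It was deposited with work on engineered capsids that bind the human transferrin receptor for brain-wide delivery, and the depositor notes that those capsids need cells or knock-in mice expressing human TfR1.
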