Features (pLannotate 1.2.2; 14 found; start..end, strand, type, name):
     12..39      +  repeat_region  AAV2 ITR (fragment): inverted terminal repeat of adeno-associated virus serotype 2 inverted
     68..95      +  repeat_region  AAV2 ITR (fragment): inverted terminal repeat of adeno-associated virus serotype 2 inverted
    210..513     +  enhancer       CMV enhancer: human cytomegalovirus immediate early enhancer
    515..792     +  promoter       chicken β-actin promoter: No description available
    814..2421    +  CDS            GBA (sequence partly withheld): GLCM_HUMAN - Also known as GC, GLUC. Experimental evidence at protein level: Swiss-Prot protein existence level 1. Glucosylceramidase that catalyzes, within the lysosomal compartment, the hydrolysis of glucosylceramide/GlcCer into free ceramide and glucose (PubMed:9201993, PubMed:24211208, PubMed:15916907). Thereby, plays a central role in the degradation of complex lipids and the turnover of cellular membranes (PubMed:27378698). Through the production of ceramides, participates in the PKC-activated salvage pathway of ceramide formation (PubMed:19279011). Also plays a role in cholesterol metab
   2486..2962    +  polyA_signal   hGH poly(A) signal: human growth hormone polyadenylation signal
   3002..3142    +  repeat_region  AAV2 ITR: inverted terminal repeat of adeno-associated virus serotype 2 inverted
   3147..3198    -  misc_feature   bom (fragment): basis of mobility region from pBR322
   3217..3672    +  rep_origin     f1 ori (sequence partly withheld): f1 bacteriophage origin of replication; arrow indicates direction of (+) strand synthesis
   3673..3722    -  misc_feature   bom (fragment): basis of mobility region from pBR322
   3824..3859    -  CDS            rop (fragment): Rop protein, which maintains plasmids at low copy number; rop
   3954..4058    +  promoter       AmpR promoter: bla
   4059..4919    +  CDS            AmpR: β-lactamase; bla; confers resistance to ampicillin, carbenicillin, and related antibiotics
   5090..5678    +  rep_origin     ori: high-copy-number ColE1/pMB1/pBR322/pUC origin of replication
>Addgene plasmid #218794 | pAAV-CMV-CBA-hGBA1-HA-hGHpA | depositor full sequence | sequence record 426714 | pAAV-CMV-CBA-hGBA1-HA-hGHpA sequence 5739 bps
CCTGCAGGCAGCTGCGCGCTCGCTCGCTCACTGAGGCCGCCCGGGCGTCGGGCGACCTTTGGTCGCCCGG
CCTCAGTGAGCGAGCGAGCGCGCAGAGAGGGAGTGGCCAACTCCATCACTAGGGGTTCCTGCGGCCGCAC
GCGTAACACTAGTTATTAATAGTAATCAATTACGGGGTCATTAGTTCATAGCCCATATATGGAGTTCCGC
GTTACATAACTTACGGTAAATGGCCCGCCTGGCTGACCGCCCAACGACCCCCGCCCATTGACGTCAATAA
TGACGTATGTTCCCATAGTAACGCCAATAGGGACTTTCCATTGACGTCAATGGGTGGAGTATTTACGGTA
AACTGCCCACTTGGCAGTACATCAAGTGTATCATATGCCAAGTACGCCCCCTATTGACGTCAATGACGGT
AAATGGCCCGCCTGGCATTATGCCCAGTACATGACCTTATGGGACTTTCCTACTTGGCAGTACATCTACG
TATTAGTCATCGCTATTACCATGGTCGAGGTGAGCCCCACGTTCTGCTTCACTCTCCCCATCTCCCCCCC
CTCCCCACCCCCAATTTTGTATTTATTTATTTTTTAATTATTTTGTGCAGCGATGGGGGCGGGGGGGGGG
GGGGGGCGCGCGCCAGGCGGGGCGGGGCGGGGCGAGGGGCGGGGCGGGGCGAGGCGGAGAGGTGCGGCGG
CAGCCAATCAGAGCGGCGCGCTCCGAAAGTTTCCTTTTATGGCGAGGCGGCGGCGGCGGCGGCCCTATAA
AAAGCGAAGCGCGCGGCGGGCGCGGCCCAACGGTACCGCCACCATGGAGTTTTCAAGTCCTTCCAGAGAG
GAATGTCCCAAGCCTTTGAGTAGGGTAAGCATCATGGCTGGCAGCCTCACAGGATTGCTTCTACTTCAGG
CAGTGTCGTGGGCATCAGGT
[1470 nt withheld, positions 931-2400]
ACCTACCTGTGGCGTCGCCAGTATCCATATGACGTCCCAGACTATGCATAGAATTCGATATCAAAGCGCT
GCTCGAGAGATCTACGGGTGGCATCCCTGTGACCCCTCCCCAGTGCCTCTCCTGGCCCTGGAAGTTGCCA
CTCCAGTGCCCACCAGCCTTGTCCTAATAAAATTAAGTTGCATCATTTTGTCTGACTAGGTGTCCTTCTA
TAATATTATGGGGTGGAGGGGGGTGGTATGGAGCAAGGGGCAAGTTGGGAAGACAACCTGTAGGGCCTGC
GGGGTCTATTGGGAACCAAGCTGGAGTGCAGTGGCACAATCTTGGCTCACTGCAATCTCCGCCTCCTGGG
TTCAAGCGATTCTCCTGCCTCAGCCTCCCGAGTTGTTGGGATTCCAGGCATGCATGACCAGGCTCAGCTA
ATTTTTGTTTTTTTGGTAGAGACGGGGTTTCACCATATTGGCCAGGCTGGTCTCCAACTCCTAATCTCAG
GTGATCTACCCACCTTGGCCTCCCAAATTGCTGGGATTACAGGCGTGAACCACTGCTCCCTTCCCTGTCC
TTCTGATTTTGTAGGTAACCACGTGCGGACCGAGCGGCCGCAGGAACCCCTAGTGATGGAGTTGGCCACT
CCCTCTCTGCGCGCTCGCTCGCTCACTGAGGCCGGGCGACCAAAGGTCGCCCGACGCCCGGGCTTTGCCC
GGGCGGCCTCAGTGAGCGAGCGAGCGCGCAGCTGCCTGCAGGGGCGCCTGATGCGGTATTTTCTCCTTAC
GCATCTGTGCGGTATTTCACACCGCATA
[95 nt withheld, positions 3199-3293]
T
[46 nt withheld, positions 3295-3340]
C
[141 nt withheld, positions 3342-3482]
CCTTTGACGTTGGAGTCCACGTTCTTT
[37 nt withheld, positions 3510-3546]
ACTCTATCTCGGGCTATTCTTTTGATTTATAAGGGATTTTGCCGATTTCGGTCTATTGGTTAAAAAATGA
GCTGATTTAACAAAAATTTAACGCGAATTTTAACAAAATATTAACGTTTACAATTTTATGGTGCACTCTC
AGTACAATCTGCTCTGATGCCGCATAGTTAAGCCAGCCCCGACACCCGCCAACACCCGCTGACGCGCCCT
GACGGGCTTGTCTGCTCCCGGCATCCGCTTACAGACAAGCTGTGACCGTCTCCGGGAGCTGCATGTGTCA
GAGGTTTTCACCGTCATCACCGAAACGCGCGAGACGAAAGGGCCTCGTGATACGCCTATTTTTATAGGTT
AATGTCATGATAATAATGGTTTCTTAGACGTCAGGTGGCACTTTTCGGGGAAATGTGCGCGGAACCCCTA
TTTGTTTATTTTTCTAAATACATTCAAATATGTATCCGCTCATGAGACAATAACCCTGATAAATGCTTCA
ATAATATTGAAAAAGGAAGAGTATGAGTATTCAACATTTCCGTGTCGCCCTTATTCCCTTTTTTGCGGCA
TTTTGCCTTCCTGTTTTTGCTCACCCAGAAACGCTGGTGAAAGTAAAAGATGCTGAAGATCAGTTGGGTG
CACGAGTGGGTTACATCGAACTGGATCTCAACAGCGGTAAGATCCTTGAGAGTTTTCGCCCCGAAGAACG
TTTTCCAATGATGAGCACTTTTAAAGTTCTGCTATGTGGCGCGGTATTATCCCGTATTGACGCCGGGCAA
GAGCAACTCGGTCGCCGCATACACTATTCTCAGAATGACTTGGTTGAGTACTCACCAGTCACAGAAAAGC
ATCTTACGGATGGCATGACAGTAAGAGAATTATGCAGTGCTGCCATAACCATGAGTGATAACACTGCGGC
CAACTTACTTCTGACAACGATCGGAGGACCGAAGGAGCTAACCGCTTTTTTGCACAACATGGGGGATCAT
GTAACTCGCCTTGATCGTTGGGAACCGGAGCTGAATGAAGCCATACCAAACGACGAGCGTGACACCACGA
TGCCTGTAGCAATGGCAACAACGTTGCGCAAACTATTAACTGGCGAACTACTTACTCTAGCTTCCCGGCA
ACAATTAATAGACTGGATGGAGGCGGATAAAGTTGCAGGACCACTTCTGCGCTCGGCCCTTCCGGCTGGC
TGGTTTATTGCTGATAAATCTGGAGCCGGTGAGCGTGGGTCTCGCGGTATCATTGCAGCACTGGGGCCAG
ATGGTAAGCCCTCCCGTATCGTAGTTATCTACACGACGGGGAGTCAGGCAACTATGGATGAACGAAATAG
ACAGATCGCTGAGATAGGTGCCTCACTGATTAAGCATTGGTAACTGTCAGACCAAGTTTACTCATATATA
CTTTAGATTGATTTAAAACTTCATTTTTAATTTAAAAGGATCTAGGTGAAGATCCTTTTTGATAATCTCA
TGACCAAAATCCCTTAACGTGAGTTTTCGTTCCACTGAGCGTCAGACCCCGTAGAAAAGATCAAAGGATC
TTCTTGAGATCCTTTTTTTCTGCGCGTAATCTGCTGCTTGCAAACAAAAAAACCACCGCTACCAGCGGTG
GTTTGTTTGCCGGATCAAGAGCTACCAACTCTTTTTCCGAAGGTAACTGGCTTCAGCAGAGCGCAGATAC
CAAATACTGTTCTTCTAGTGTAGCCGTAGTTAGGCCACCACTTCAAGAACTCTGTAGCACCGCCTACATA
CCTCGCTCTGCTAATCCTGTTACCAGTGGCTGCTGCCAGTGGCGATAAGTCGTGTCTTACCGGGTTGGAC
TCAAGACGATAGTTACCGGATAAGGCGCAGCGGTCGGGCTGAACGGGGGGTTCGTGCACACAGCCCAGCT
TGGAGCGAACGACCTACACCGAACTGAGATACCTACAGCGTGAGCTATGAGAAAGCGCCACGCTTCCCGA
AGGGAGAAAGGCGGACAGGTATCCGGTAAGCGGCAGGGTCGGAACAGGAGAGCGCACGAGGGAGCTTCCA
GGGGGAAACGCCTGGTATCTTTATAGTCCTGTCGGGTTTCGCCACCTCTGACTTGAGCGTCGATTTTTGT
GATGCTCGTCAGGGGGGCGGAGCCTATGGAAAAACGCCAGCAACGCGGCCTTTTTACGGTTCCTGGCCTT
TTGCTGGCCTTTTGCTCACATGT
