Features (pLannotate 1.2.2; 16 found; start..end, strand, type, name):
    296..1903    -  CDS            GBA (sequence partly withheld): GLCM_HUMAN - Also known as GC, GLUC. Experimental evidence at protein level: Swiss-Prot protein existence level 1. Glucosylceramidase that catalyzes, within the lysosomal compartment, the hydrolysis of glucosylceramide/GlcCer into free ceramide and glucose (PubMed:9201993, PubMed:24211208, PubMed:15916907). Thereby, plays a central role in the degradation of complex lipids and the turnover of cellular membranes (PubMed:27378698). Through the production of ceramides, participates in the PKC-activated salvage pathway of ceramide formation (PubMed:19279011). Also plays a role in cholesterol metab
   1925..2102    -  promoter       chicken β-actin promoter (fragment): No description available
   2106..2127    -  promoter       chicken β-actin promoter (fragment): No description available
   2136..2256    -  promoter       chicken β-actin promoter (fragment): contains a 21-bp deletion relative to the standard chicken β-actin promoter
   2258..2561    -  enhancer       CMV enhancer: human cytomegalovirus immediate early enhancer
   2676..2703    -  repeat_region  AAV2 ITR (fragment): inverted terminal repeat of adeno-associated virus serotype 2 inverted
   2732..2759    -  repeat_region  AAV2 ITR (fragment): inverted terminal repeat of adeno-associated virus serotype 2 inverted
   2832..3420    -  rep_origin     ori: high-copy-number ColE1/pMB1/pBR322/pUC origin of replication
   3591..4451    -  CDS            AmpR: β-lactamase; bla; confers resistance to ampicillin, carbenicillin, and related antibiotics
   4452..4556    -  promoter       AmpR promoter: bla
   4651..4686    +  CDS            rop (fragment): Rop protein, which maintains plasmids at low copy number; rop
   4788..4837    +  misc_feature   bom (fragment): basis of mobility region from pBR322
   4838..5293    -  rep_origin     f1 ori (sequence partly withheld): f1 bacteriophage origin of replication; arrow indicates direction of (+) strand synthesis
   5312..5363    +  misc_feature   bom (fragment): basis of mobility region from pBR322
   5368..5508    -  repeat_region  AAV2 ITR: inverted terminal repeat of adeno-associated virus serotype 2 inverted
   5548..231     -  polyA_signal   hGH poly(A) signal (across the origin): human growth hormone polyadenylation signal
>Addgene plasmid #218794 | pAAV-CMV-CBA-hGBA1-HA-hGHpA | addgene full sequence | sequence record 432669 | Addgene NGS Result
TGCCACTGCACTCCAGCTTGGTTCCCAATAGACCCCGCAGGCCCTACAGGTTGTCTTCCCAACTTGCCCC
TTGCTCCATACCACCCCCCTCCACCCCATAATATTATAGAAGGACACCTAGTCAGACAAAATGATGCAAC
TTAATTTTATTAGGACAAGGCTGGTGGGCACTGGAGTGGCAACTTCCAGGGCCAGGAGAGGCACTGGGGA
GGGGTCACAGGGATGCCACCCGTAGATCTCTCGAGCAGCGCTTTGATATCGAATTCTATGCATAGTCTGG
GACGTCATATGGATACTGGCGACGCCACAGGTAGGT
[1470 nt withheld, positions 317-1786]
ACCTGATGCCCACGACACTGCCTGAAGTAGAAGCAATCCTGTGAGGCTGCCAGCCATGATGCTTACCCTA
CTCAAAGGCTTGGGACATTCCTCTCTGGAAGGACTTGAAAACTCCATGGTGGCGGTACCGTTGGGCCGCG
CCCGCCGCGCGCTTCGCTTTTTATAGGGCCGCCGCCGCCCCCGCCTCGCCATAAAAGGAAACTTTCGGAG
CGCGCCGCTCTGATTGGCTGCCGCCGCACCTCTCCGCCTCGCCCCGCCCCGCCCCTCGCCCCGCCCCGCC
CCGCCTCGCGCGCGCCCCCCCCCCCCCCCCCCCCCCCCCCCCCCCCCCCCCCCCCCCCCCCGGGGCGCGC
CCCCCCCCCCCCCCGCCCCCATCGCTGCACAAAATAATTAAAAAATAAATAAATACAAAATTGGGGGTGG
GGAGGGGGGGGAGATGGGGAGAGTGAAGCAGAACGTGGGGCTCACCTCGACCATGGTAATAGCGATGACT
AATACGTAGATGTACTGCCAAGTAGGAAAGTCCCATAAGGTCATGTACTGGGCATAATGCCAGGCGGGCC
ATTTACCGTCATTGACGTCAATAGGGGGCGTACTTGGCATATGATACACTTGATGTACTGCCAAGTGGGC
AGTTTACCGTAAATACTCCACCCATTGACGTCAATGGAAAGTCCCTATTGGCGTTACTATGGGAACATAC
GTCATTATTGACGTCAATGGGCGGGGGTCGTTGGGCGGTCAGCCAGGCGGGCCATTTACCGTAAGTTATG
TAACGCGGAACTCCATATATGGGCTATGAACTAATGACCCCGTAATTGATTACTATTAATAACTAGTGTT
ACGCGTGCGGCCGCAGGAACCCCTAGTGATGGAGTTGGCCACTCCCTCTCTGCGCGCTCGCTCGCTCACT
GAGGCCGGGCGACCAAAGGTCGCCCGACGCCCGGGCGGCCTCAGTGAGCGAGCGAGCGCGCAGCTGCCTG
CAGGACATGTGAGCAAAAGGCCAGCAAAAGGCCAGGAACCGTAAAAAGGCCGCGTTGCTGGCGTTTTTCC
ATAGGCTCCGCCCCCCTGACGAGCATCACAAAAATCGACGCTCAAGTCAGAGGTGGCGAAACCCGACAGG
ACTATAAAGATACCAGGCGTTTCCCCCTGGAAGCTCCCTCGTGCGCTCTCCTGTTCCGACCCTGCCGCTT
ACCGGATACCTGTCCGCCTTTCTCCCTTCGGGAAGCGTGGCGCTTTCTCATAGCTCACGCTGTAGGTATC
TCAGTTCGGTGTAGGTCGTTCGCTCCAAGCTGGGCTGTGTGCACGAACCCCCCGTTCAGCCCGACCGCTG
CGCCTTATCCGGTAACTATCGTCTTGAGTCCAACCCGGTAAGACACGACTTATCGCCACTGGCAGCAGCC
ACTGGTAACAGGATTAGCAGAGCGAGGTATGTAGGCGGTGCTACAGAGTTCTTGAAGTGGTGGCCTAACT
ACGGCTACACTAGAAGAACAGTATTTGGTATCTGCGCTCTGCTGAAGCCAGTTACCTTCGGAAAAAGAGT
TGGTAGCTCTTGATCCGGCAAACAAACCACCGCTGGTAGCGGTGGTTTTTTTGTTTGCAAGCAGCAGATT
ACGCGCAGAAAAAAAGGATCTCAAGAAGATCCTTTGATCTTTTCTACGGGGTCTGACGCTCAGTGGAACG
AAAACTCACGTTAAGGGATTTTGGTCATGAGATTATCAAAAAGGATCTTCACCTAGATCCTTTTAAATTA
AAAATGAAGTTTTAAATCAATCTAAAGTATATATGAGTAAACTTGGTCTGACAGTTACCAATGCTTAATC
AGTGAGGCACCTATCTCAGCGATCTGTCTATTTCGTTCATCCATAGTTGCCTGACTCCCCGTCGTGTAGA
TAACTACGATACGGGAGGGCTTACCATCTGGCCCCAGTGCTGCAATGATACCGCGAGACCCACGCTCACC
GGCTCCAGATTTATCAGCAATAAACCAGCCAGCCGGAAGGGCCGAGCGCAGAAGTGGTCCTGCAACTTTA
TCCGCCTCCATCCAGTCTATTAATTGTTGCCGGGAAGCTAGAGTAAGTAGTTCGCCAGTTAATAGTTTGC
GCAACGTTGTTGCCATTGCTACAGGCATCGTGGTGTCACGCTCGTCGTTTGGTATGGCTTCATTCAGCTC
CGGTTCCCAACGATCAAGGCGAGTTACATGATCCCCCATGTTGTGCAAAAAAGCGGTTAGCTCCTTCGGT
CCTCCGATCGTTGTCAGAAGTAAGTTGGCCGCAGTGTTATCACTCATGGTTATGGCAGCACTGCATAATT
CTCTTACTGTCATGCCATCCGTAAGATGCTTTTCTGTGACTGGTGAGTACTCAACCAAGTCATTCTGAGA
ATAGTGTATGCGGCGACCGAGTTGCTCTTGCCCGGCGTCAATACGGGATAATACCGCGCCACATAGCAGA
ACTTTAAAAGTGCTCATCATTGGAAAACGTTCTTCGGGGCGAAAACTCTCAAGGATCTTACCGCTGTTGA
GATCCAGTTCGATGTAACCCACTCGTGCACCCAACTGATCTTCAGCATCTTTTACTTTCACCAGCGTTTC
TGGGTGAGCAAAAACAGGAAGGCAAAATGCCGCAAAAAAGGGAATAAGGGCGACACGGAAATGTTGAATA
CTCATACTCTTCCTTTTTCAATATTATTGAAGCATTTATCAGGGTTATTGTCTCATGAGCGGATACATAT
TTGAATGTATTTAGAAAAATAAACAAATAGGGGTTCCGCGCACATTTCCCCGAAAAGTGCCACCTGACGT
CTAAGAAACCATTATTATCATGACATTAACCTATAAAAATAGGCGTATCACGAGGCCCTTTCGTCTCGCG
CGTTTCGGTGATGACGGTGAAAACCTCTGACACATGCAGCTCCCGGAGACGGTCACAGCTTGTCTGTAAG
CGGATGCCGGGAGCAGACAAGCCCGTCAGGGCGCGTCAGCGGGTGTTGGCGGGTGTCGGGGCTGGCTTAA
CTATGCGGCATCAGAGCAGATTGTACTGAGAGTGCACCATAAAATTGTAAACGTTAATATTTTGTTAAAA
TTCGCGTTAAATTTTTGTTAAATCAGCTCATTTTTTAACCAATAGACCGAAATCGGCAAAATCCCTTATA
AATCAAAAGAATAGCCCGAGATAGAGT
[37 nt withheld, positions 4964-5000]
AAAGAACGTGGACTCCAACGTCAAAGG
[141 nt withheld, positions 5028-5168]
G
[46 nt withheld, positions 5170-5215]
A
[95 nt withheld, positions 5217-5311]
TATGCGGTGTGAAATACCGCACAGATGCGTAAGGAGAAAATACCGCATCAGGCGCCCCTGCAGGCAGCTG
CGCGCTCGCTCGCTCACTGAGGCCGCCCGGGCAAAGCCCGGGCGTCGGGCGACCTTTGGTCGCCCGGCCT
CAGTGAGCGAGCGAGCGCGCAGAGAGGGAGTGGCCAACTCCATCACTAGGGGTTCCTGCGGCCGCTCGGT
CCGCACGTGGTTACCTACAAAATCAGAAGGACAGGGAAGGGAGCAGTGGTTCACGCCTGTAATCCCAGCA
ATTTGGGAGGCCAAGGTGGGTAGATCACCTGAGATTAGGAGTTGGAGACCAGCCTGGCCAATATGGTGAA
ACCCCGTCTCTACCAAAAAAACAAAAATTAGCTGAGCCTGGTCATGCATGCCTGGAATCCCAACAACTCG
GGAGGCTGAGGCAGGAGAATCGCTTGAACCCAGGAGGCGGAGATTGCAGTGAGCCAAGATTG
